>Addgene plasmid #60115 | pNB775 | depositor full sequence | sequence record 96176 | pNB775 sequence 4497 bps
TTGATCTTTTCTACGGGGTCTGACGCTCAGTGGAACGACGCGCGCGTAACTCACGTTAAGGGATTTTGGT
CATGAGCTTGCGCCGTCCCGTCAAGTCAGCGTAATGCTCTGCTTTTACCAATGCTTAATCAGTGAGGCAC
CTATCTCAGCGATCTGTCTATTTCGTTCATCCATAGTTGCCTGACTCCCCGTCGTGTAGATAACTACGAT
ACGGGAGGGCTTACCATCTGGCCCCAGCGCTGCGATGATACCGCGAGAACCACGCTCACCGGCTCCGGAT
TTATCAGCAATAAACCAGCCAGCCGGAAGGGCCGAGCGCAGAAGTGGTCCTGCAACTTTATCCGCCTCCA
TCCAGTCTATTAATTGTTGCCGGGAAGCTAGAGTAAGTAGTTCGCCAGTTAATAGTTTGCGCAACGTTGT
TGCCATCGCTACAGGCATCGTGGTGTCACGCTCGTCGTTTGGTATGGCTTCATTCAGCTCCGGTTCCCAA
CGATCAAGGCGAGTTACATGATCCCCCATGTTGTGCAAAAAAGCGGTTAGCTCCTTCGGTCCTCCGATCG
TTGTCAGAAGTAAGTTGGCCGCAGTGTTATCACTCATGGTTATGGCAGCACTGCATAATTCTCTTACTGT
CATGCCATCCGTAAGATGCTTTTCTGTGACTGGTGAGTACTCAACCAAGTCATTCTGAGAATAGTGTATG
CGGCGACCGAGTTGCTCTTGCCCGGCGTCAATACGGGATAATACCGCGCCACATAGCAGAACTTTAAAAG
TGCTCATCATTGGAAAACGTTCTTCGGGGCGAAAACTCTCAAGGATCTTACCGCTGTTGAGATCCAGTTC
GATGTAACCCACTCGTGCACCCAACTGATCTTCAGCATCTTTTACTTTCACCAGCGTTTCTGGGTGAGCA
AAAACAGGAAGGCAAAATGCCGCAAAAAAGGGAATAAGGGCGACACGGAAATGTTGAATACTCATATTCT
TCCTTTTTCAATATTATTGAAGCATTTATCAGGGTTATTGTCTCATGAGCGGATACATATTTGAATGTAT
TTAGAAAAATAAACAAATAGGGGTCAGTGTTACAACCAATTAACCAATTCTGAACATTATCGCGAGCCCA
TTTATACCTGAATATGGCTCATAACACCCCTTGTTTGCCTGGCGGCAGTAGCGCGGTGGTCCCACCTGAC
CCCATGCCGAACTCAGAAGTGAAACGCCGTAGCGCCGATGGTAGTGTGGGGACTCCCCATGCGAGAGTAG
GGAACTGCCAGGCATCAAATAAAACGAAAGGCTCAGTCGAAAGACTGGGCCTTTCGCCCGGGCTAATTAT
GGGGTGTCGCCCTTCTTAGTCGCTGAATTTAATTAACCATGGCTCCACCAAAAAAAAAAAGAAAAGTTGC
CATGGGTGGGGGCAGCATGGAAGACGCCAAAAACATAAAGAAAGGCCCGGCGCCATTCTATCCTCTAGAG
GATGGAACCGCTGGAGAGCAACTGCATAAGGCTATGAAGAGATACGCCCTGGTTCCTGGAACAATTGCTT
TTACAGATGCACATATCGAGGTGAACATCACGTACGCGGAATACTTCGAAATGTCCGTTCGGTTGGCAGA
AGCTATGAAACGATATGGGCTGAATACAAATCACAGAATCGTCGTATGCAGTGAAAACTCTCTTCAATTC
TTTATGCCGGTGTTGGGCGCGTTATTTATCGGAGTTGCAGTTGCGCCCGCGAACGACATTTATAATGAAC
GTGAATTGCTCAACAGTATGAACATTTCGCAGCCTACCGTAGTGTTTGTTTCCAAAAAGGGGTTGCAAAA
AATTTTGAACGTGCAAAAAAAATTACCAATAATCCAGAAAATTATTATCATGGATTCTAAAACGGATTAC
CAGGGATTTCAGTCGATGTATACGTTCGTCACATCTCATCTACCTCCCGGTTTTAATGAATACGATTTTG
TACCAGAGTCCTTTGATCGTGACAAAACAATTGCACTGATAATGAATTCCTCTGGATCTACTGGGTTACC
TAAGGGTGTGGCCCTTCCGCATAGAACTGCCTGCGTCAGATTCTCGCATGCCAGAGATCCTATTTTTGGC
AATCAAATCATTCCGGATACTGCGATTTTAAGTGTTGTTCCATTCCATCACGGTTTTGGAATGTTTACTA
CACTCGGATATTTGATATGTGGATTTCGAGTCGTCTTAATGTATAGATTTGAAGAAGAGCTGTTTTTACG
ATCCCTTCAGGATTACAAAATTCAAAGTGCGTTGCTAGTACCAACCCTATTTTCATTCTTCGCCAAAAGC
ACTCTGATTGACAAATACGATTTATCTAATTTACACGAAATTGCTTCTGGGGGCGCACCTCTTTCGAAAG
AAGTCGGGGAAGCGGTTGCAAAACGCTTCCATCTTCCAGGGATACGACAAGGATATGGGCTCACTGAGAC
TACATCAGCTATTCTGATTACACCCGAGGGGGATGATAAACCGGGCGCGGTCGGTAAAGTTGTTCCATTT
TTTGAAGCGAAGGTTGTGGATCTGGATACCGGGAAAACGCTGGGCGTTAATCAGAGAGGCGAATTATGTG
TCAGAGGACCTATGATTATGTCCGGTTATGTAAACAATCCGGAAGCGACCAACGCCTTGATTGACAAGGA
TGGATGGCTACATTCTGGAGACCTTGCTTACTGGGACGAAGACGAACACTTCTTCATAGTTGGGCGCTTG
AAGTCTTTAATCAAATACAAAGGTTATCAGGTGGCCCCCGCTGAATTGGAATCGATATTGTTACAACACC
CCAACATCTTCGACGCGGGCGTGGCAGGTCTTCCCGACGATGACGCCGGTGAACTTCCCGCCGCCGTTGT
TGTTTTGGAGCACGGAAAGACGATGACGGAAAAAGAGATCGTGGATTACGTCGCCAGTCAAGTAACAACC
GCGAAAAAGTTGCGCGGAGGAGTTGTGTTTGTGGACGAAGTACCGAAAGGTCTTACCGGAAAAAGAGACG
CAAGAAAAATCAGAGAGATCCTCATAAAGGCCAAGAAGGGAGGTGGCAGTATGTACAAAACTAGTGCAGC
GAACGACGAAAATTACGCCCTTGCAGCGTAATAACTAGTTAATACAAATAAGGCGCGCCCGTCAATCGAG
TTCGTACCTAAGGGCGACACAAAATTTATTCTAAATGCATAATAAATACTGATAACATCTTATAGTTTGT
ATTATATTTTGTATTATCGTTGACATGTATAATTTTGATATCAAAAACTGATTTTCCCTTTATTATTTTC
GAGATTTATTTTCTTAATTCTCTTTAACAAACTAGAAATATTGTATATACAAAAAATCATAAATAATAGA
TGAATAGTTTAATTATAGGTGTTCATCAATCGAAAAAGCAACGTATCTTATTTAAAGTGCGTTGCTTTTT
TCTCATTTATAAGGTTAAATAATTCTCATATATCAAGCAAAGTGACAGGCGCCCTTAAATATTCTGACAA
ATGCTCTTTCCCTAAACTCCCCCCATAAAAAAACCCGCCGAAGCGGGTTTTTACGTTATTTGCGGATTAA
CGATTACTCGTTATCAGAACCGCCCAGGGGGCCCGAGCTTAAGACTGGCCGTCGTTTTACAACACAGAAA
GAGTTTGTAGAAACGCAAAAAGGCCATCCGTCAGGGGCCTTCTGCTTAGTTTGATGCCTGGCAGTTCCCT
ACTCTCGCCTTCCGCTTCCTCGCTCACTGACTCGCTGCGCTCGGTCGTTCGGCTGCGGCGAGCGGTATCA
GCTCACTCAAAGGCGGTAATACGGTTATCCACAGAATCAGGGGATAACGCAGGAAAGAACATGTGAGCAA
AAGGCCAGCAAAAGGCCAGGAACCGTAAAAAGGCCGCGTTGCTGGCGTTTTTCCATAGGCTCCGCCCCCC
TGACGAGCATCACAAAAATCGACGCTCAAGTCAGAGGTGGCGAAACCCGACAGGACTATAAAGATACCAG
GCGTTTCCCCCTGGAAGCTCCCTCGTGCGCTCTCCTGTTCCGACCCTGCCGCTTACCGGATACCTGTCCG
CCTTTCTCCCTTCGGGAAGCGTGGCGCTTTCTCATAGCTCACGCTGTAGGTATCTCAGTTCGGTGTAGGT
CGTTCGCTCCAAGCTGGGCTGTGTGCACGAACCCCCCGTTCAGCCCGACCGCTGCGCCTTATCCGGTAAC
TATCGTCTTGAGTCCAACCCGGTAAGACACGACTTATCGCCACTGGCAGCAGCCACTGGTAACAGGATTA
GCAGAGCGAGGTATGTAGGCGGTGCTACAGAGTTCTTGAAGTGGTGGGCTAACTACGGCTACACTAGAAG
AACAGTATTTGGTATCTGCGCTCTGCTGAAGCCAGTTACCTTCGGAAAAAGAGTTGGTAGCTCTTGATCC
GGCAAACAAACCACCGCTGGTAGCGGTGGTTTTTTTGTTTGCAAGCAGCAGATTACGCGCAGAAAAAAAG
GATCTCAAGAAGATCCT
Features (pLannotate 1.2.2; 9 found; start..end, strand, type, name):
    115..975     -  CDS            AmpR: β-lactamase; bla; confers resistance to ampicillin, carbenicillin, and related antibiotics
    978..1074    -  promoter       AmpR promoter (fragment): bla
   1104..1128    -  CDS            KanR (fragment): aminoglycoside phosphotransferase; aph(3')-Ia; confers resistance to kanamycin
   1157..1272    +  ncRNA          5S rRNA: Accession: RF00001 - 5S ribosomal RNA
   1276..1316    +  terminator     rrnB T1 terminator (fragment): transcription terminator T1 from the E. coli rrnB gene
   1417..3050    +  CDS            luciferase (fragment): firefly luciferase; luc
   3614..3633    +  CDS            lacZα (fragment): LacZα fragment of β-galactosidase; lacZ fragment
   3658..3675    -  terminator     rrnB T2 terminator (fragment): transcription terminator T2 from the E. coli rrnB gene
   3900..4488    -  rep_origin     ori: high-copy-number ColE1/pMB1/pBR322/pUC origin of replication
