[The description below was written by a language model from this plasmid's Addgene catalogue record and pLannotate feature annotations shown in this document.]
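Description:
pNB775 is a small bacterial cloning plasmid (about 4.5 kb) built on the pJ204 gene-synthesis backbone from DNA 2.0. It carries a yellow-emitting beetle luciferase (YeLuc) open reading frame as a source or storage clone. It is propagated in E. coli through a high-copy ColE1/pUC-type origin and selected with ampicillin through the β-lactamase gene and its promoter. The catalogue lists the vector type as unspecified and the copy number as unknown. The short KanR and lacZα matches, the 5S rRNA segment and the partial rrnB T1 and T2 terminators appear to be backbone remnants and insulating terminator elements flanking the cloning region, not functional markers.

The roughly 1.7 kb insert encodes YeLuc fused to a nuclear localization signal at its N terminus and an ssrA-type ClpXP degron at its C terminus. The annotation software detects it as a partial match to firefly luciferase, which fits a related beetle luciferase variant. The species field lists budding yeast, which probably reflects the intended expression host, although the record does not say so. The NLS concentrates the enzyme in the nucleus. The ssrA tag marks the protein for degradation by the ClpXP protease, shortening the reporter's lifetime so that its signal tracks changes in expression more closely.

No promoter or eukaryotic terminator is annotated around the coding sequence, and no yeast origin or selectable marker is present. The plasmid therefore seems to be a template from which the NLS-YeLuc-ssrA cassette is transferred into expression constructs. The associated work concerns measuring fast gene dynamics in single cells by time-lapse luminescence microscopy.
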