Addgene plasmid #60115: pNB775
Purpose: Yellow beetle luciferase with nuclear localization signal (NLS) and ClpXP degron tag (ssrA)
Depositing lab: Nicolas Buchler. Depositing organization: Duke University. Publication: Measuring fast gene dynamics in single cells with time-lapse luminescence microscopy. Mazo-Vargas A, Park H, Aydin M, Buchler NE. Mol Biol Cell. 2014 Sep 17. pii: mbc.E14-07-1187. 10.1091/mbc.E14-07-1187 PubMed 25232010.
Backbone
  Vector backbone: pJ204
  Backbone manufacturer: DNA 2.0
  Backbone size w/o insert (bp): 2707
  Total vector size (bp): 4497
  Vector type: Unspecified
Growth in bacteria
  Bacterial resistance: Ampicillin, 100 μg/mL
  Growth temperature: 37°C
  Growth strain: DH5alpha
  Copy number: Unknown
Gene/Insert
  Gene/Insert name: YeLuc (alt names: Yellow beetle luciferase; pJ204-NLS-YeLuc-ssrA)
  Species: S. cerevisiae (budding yeast)
  Insert size (bp): 1743
  Tag / fusion protein: Nuclear localization signal (NLS) (N terminal on insert); ClpXP degron (C terminal on insert)
Terms and licenses: Academic/Nonprofit Terms; Industry Terms: Not Available to Industry
How to cite: pNB775 was a gift from Nicolas Buchler (Addgene plasmid # 60115 ; http://n2t.net/addgene:60115 ; RRID:Addgene_60115)
