>Addgene plasmid #60115 | pNB775 | addgene partial sequence | sequence record 98493 | rrnB-T1-term-F 5'-ACGAAAGGCTCAGTCGAAAG-3'
CCTTCTTAGTCGCTGAATTTAATTAACCATGGCTCCACCAAAAAAAAAAAGAAAAGTTGCCATGGGTGGG
GGCAGCATGGAAGACGCCAAAAACATAAAGAAAGGCCCGGCGCCATTCTATCCTCTAGAGGATGGAACCG
CTGGAGAGCAACTGCATAAGGCTATGAAGAGATACGCCCTGGTTCCTGGAACAATTGCTTTTACAGATGC
ACATATCGAGGTGAACATCACGTACGCGGAATACTTCGAAATGTCCGTTCGGTTGGCAGAAGCTATGAAA
CGATATGGGCTGAATACAAATCACAGAATCGTCGTATGCAGTGAAAACTCTCTTCAATTCTTTATGCCGG
TGTTGGGCGCGTTATTTATCGGAGTTGCAGTTGCGCCCGCGAACGACATTTATAATGAACGTGAATTGCT
CAACAGTATGAACATTTCGCAGCCTACCGTAGTGTTTGTTTCCAAAAAGGGGTTGCAAAAAATTTTGAAC
GTGCAAAAAAAATTACCAATAATCCAGAAAATTATTATCATGGATTCTAAAACGGATTACCAGGGATTTC
AGTCGATGTATACGTTCGTCACATCTCATCTACCTCCCGGTTTTAATGAATACGATTTTGTACCAGAGTC
CTTTGATCGTGACAAAACAATTGCACTGATAATGAATTCCTCTGGATCTACTGGGTTACCTAAGG
