>Addgene plasmid #60115 | pNB775 | addgene partial sequence | sequence record 98494 | pNI-Rev 5'-CGTTGCTTTTTCGATTGATG-3'
ACTATTCATCTATTATTTATGATTTTTTGTATATACAATATTTCTAGTTTGTTAAAGAGAATTAAGAAAA
TAAATCTCGAAAATAATAAAGGGAAAATCAGTTTTTGATATCAAAATTATACATGTCAACGATAATACAA
AATATAATACAAACTATAAGATGTTATCAGTATTTATTATGCATTTAGAATAAATTTTGTGTCGCCCTTA
GGTACGAACTCGATTGACGGGCGCGCCTTATTTGTATTAACTAGTTATTACGCTGCAAGGGCGTAATTTT
CGTCGTTCGCTGCACTAGTTTTGTACATACTGCCACCTCCCTTCTTGGCCTTTATGAGGATCTCTCTGAT
TTTTCTTGCGTCTCTTTTTCCGGTAAGACCTTTCGGTACTTCGTCCACAAACACAACTCCTCCGCGCAAC
TTTTTCGCGGTTGTTACTTGACTGGCGACGTAATCCACGATCTCTTTTTCCGTCATCGTCTTTCCGTGCT
CCAAAACAACAACGGCGGCGGGAAGTTCACCGGCGTCATCGTCGGGAAGACCTGCCACGCCCGCGTCGAA
GATGTTGGGGTGTTGTAACAATATCGATTCCAATTCAGCGGGGGCCACCTGATAACCTTTGTATTTGATT
AAAGACTTCAAGCGCCCAACTATGAAGAAGTGTTCGTCTTCGTCCCAGTAAGCAAGGTCTCCAGAATGTA
GCCATCCATCCTTGTCAATCAAGGCGTTGGTCGCTTCCGGATTGTTTACATAACCGGACATAATCATAGG
TCCTCTGACACATAATTCGCCTCTCTGATTAACGCCCAGCGTTTTCCCGGTATCCAGATCCACAACCTTC
GCTTCAAAAAATGGAACAACTTTACCGACCGCGCCCGGTTTATCATCCCCCTCGGGTGTAATCAGAATAG
CTGATGTAGTCTCA
